Addgene plasmid #208715: pAAV-hSyn-DIO-GRAB_g5-HT2h
Purpose: Expresses the green 5-HT sensor GRAB_g5-HT2h in neurons in the presence of Cre recombinase
Depositing lab: Yulong Li. Depositing organization: Peking University. Publication: Improved green and red GRAB sensors for monitoring spatiotemporal serotonin release in vivo. Deng F, Wan J, Li G, Dong H, Xia X, Wang Y, Li X, Zhuang C, Zheng Y, Liu L, Yan Y, Feng J, Zhao Y, Xie H, Li Y. Nat Methods. 2024 Apr;21(4):692-702. doi: 10.1038/s41592-024-02188-8. Epub 2024 Mar 5. PubMed 38443508.
Backbone
  Vector backbone: pAAV
  Backbone manufacturer: Addgene
  Backbone size w/o insert (bp): 4495
  Vector type: AAV
Growth in bacteria
  Bacterial resistance: Ampicillin, 100 μg/mL
  Growth temperature: 37°C
  Growth strain: NEB Stable
  Copy number: High Copy
Gene/Insert
  Gene/Insert name: Green fluorescent 5-HT sensor GRAB_g5-HT2h
  Species: H. sapiens (human), M. musculus (mouse)
  Insert size (bp): 2151
  Promoter: hSyn
  Cloning method: Gibson Cloning
Terms and licenses: Academic/Nonprofit Terms; Industry Terms: Not Available to Industry
Depositor comments: Please visit https://www.biorxiv.org/content/10.1101/2023.05.27.542566v1 for bioRxiv preprint.
How to cite: pAAV-hSyn-DIO-GRAB_g5-HT2h was a gift from Yulong Li (Addgene plasmid # 208715 ; http://n2t.net/addgene:208715 ; RRID:Addgene_208715)
