[The description below was written by a language model from this plasmid's Addgene catalogue record and pLannotate feature annotations shown in this document.]
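Description:
pAAV-hSyn-DIO-GRAB_g5-HT2h is an AAV transfer plasmid for Cre-dependent, neuron-restricted expression of a green fluorescent, genetically encoded serotonin (5-HT) sensor. It is propagated in E. coli as a high-copy plasmid through a ColE1/pUC-type origin and selected with ampicillin (β-lactamase under its own promoter); an f1 phage origin is also present. The expression cassette is flanked by AAV2 inverted terminal repeats, which allow it to be packaged into recombinant AAV particles. In the annotated sequence the upstream ITR is detected only as short fragments, while the downstream ITR is called as a full feature.

Transcription is driven by the human synapsin I (hSyn) promoter, which confers neuronal specificity. Downstream lies a DIO (double-inverted open reading frame) arrangement: pairs of lox2272 and loxP sites in opposing orientations bracket the sensor coding sequence, which sits on the reverse strand relative to the promoter. Without Cre the sensor cannot be translated. Cre recombinase inverts the cassette and then excises one site of each pair, locking it in the sense orientation.

The roughly 2.15 kb insert begins with a mouse Igκ leader peptide, followed by GPCR-derived sequence interrupted by a GFP-type module (annotated as cEGFP), consistent with the GRAB design, in which ligand binding to a receptor scaffold alters fluorescence. The automated annotation labels the receptor segments as HTR2C and ADRA2A fragments. These are homology-based calls, and the record does not state the exact scaffold composition beyond listing human and mouse sources. A WPRE and the human growth hormone polyadenylation signal follow the cassette to enhance transcript stability and processing. The construct is intended for imaging serotonin release dynamics in Cre-defined neuronal populations, including in vivo.
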