Features (pLannotate 1.2.2; 25 found; start..end, strand, type, name):
     23..50      +  repeat_region  AAV2 ITR (fragment): inverted terminal repeat of adeno-associated virus serotype 2 inverted
     79..106     +  repeat_region  AAV2 ITR (fragment): inverted terminal repeat of adeno-associated virus serotype 2 inverted
    156..578     +  promoter       hSyn promoter (fragment): human synapsin I promoter; confers neuron-specific expression (Kügler et al., 2003)
    616..649     +  protein_bind   lox2272: Cre-mediated recombination occurs in the 8-bp core sequence (GGATACTT). lox2272 sites are compatible with each other, but incompatible with loxP or loxN sites (Lee and Saito, 1988). Cre recombinase
    650..699     -  intron         β-globin intron (fragment): internally truncated intron from human β-globin
    700..733     +  protein_bind   loxP: Cre-mediated recombination occurs in the 8-bp core sequence (GCATACAT). Cre recombinase
    750..1196    -  CDS            HTR2C (fragment): 5HT2C_HUMAN - Also known as HTR1C. Experimental evidence at protein level: Swiss-Prot protein existence level 1. G-protein coupled receptor for 5-hydroxytryptamine (serotonin). Also functions as a receptor for various drugs and psychoactive substances, including ergot alkaloid derivatives, 1-2,5,- dimethoxy-4-iodophenyl-2-aminopropane (DOI) and lysergic acid diethylamide (LSD). Ligand binding causes a conformation change that triggers signaling via guanine nucleotide-binding proteins (G proteins) and modulates the activity of down-stream effectors. Beta-arrestin family members inhibit signalin
   1230..1952    -  CDS            cEGFP: cEGFP is a basic (constitutively fluorescent) green fluorescent protein published in 2008, derived from Aequorea victoria.
   1959..2744    -  CDS            ADRA2A (fragment): ADA2A_HUMAN - Also known as ADRA2R, ADRAR. Experimental evidence at protein level: Swiss-Prot protein existence level 1. Alpha-2 adrenergic receptors mediate the catecholamine- induced inhibition of adenylate cyclase through the action of G proteins. The rank order of potency for agonists of this receptor is oxymetazoline > clonidine > epinephrine > norepinephrine > phenylephrine > dopamine > p-synephrine > p-tyramine > serotonin = p- octopamine. For antagonists, the rank order is yohimbine > phentolamine = mianserine > chlorpromazine = spiperone = prazosin > propanolol > alprenolol = pindolol
   2816..2833    -  protein_bind   attB1 (fragment): mutant version of attB; core recombination site for the Gateway® BP reaction BP Clonase™
   2835..2897    -  sig_peptide    Igκ leader: leader sequence from mouse immunoglobulin κ light chain
   2910..2943    -  protein_bind   lox2272: Cre-mediated recombination occurs in the 8-bp core sequence (GGATACTT). lox2272 sites are compatible with each other, but incompatible with loxP or loxN sites (Lee and Saito, 1988). Cre recombinase
   2944..2993    -  intron         β-globin intron (fragment): internally truncated intron from human β-globin
   2994..3027    -  protein_bind   loxP: Cre-mediated recombination occurs in the 8-bp core sequence (GCATACAT). Cre recombinase
   3028..3052    +  misc_feature   MCS (fragment): pBluescript multiple cloning site
   3052..3640    +  misc_feature   WPRE: woodchuck hepatitis virus posttranscriptional regulatory element
   3672..4148    +  polyA_signal   hGH poly(A) signal: human growth hormone polyadenylation signal
   4188..4328    +  repeat_region  AAV2 ITR: inverted terminal repeat of adeno-associated virus serotype 2 inverted
   4333..4384    -  misc_feature   bom (fragment): basis of mobility region from pBR322
   4403..4858    +  rep_origin     f1 ori (sequence partly withheld): f1 bacteriophage origin of replication; arrow indicates direction of (+) strand synthesis
   4859..4908    -  misc_feature   bom (fragment): basis of mobility region from pBR322
   5010..5045    -  CDS            rop (fragment): Rop protein, which maintains plasmids at low copy number; rop
   5140..5244    +  promoter       AmpR promoter: bla
   5245..6105    +  CDS            AmpR: β-lactamase; bla; confers resistance to ampicillin, carbenicillin, and related antibiotics
   6276..6864    +  rep_origin     ori: high-copy-number ColE1/pMB1/pBR322/pUC origin of replication
>Addgene plasmid #208715 | pAAV-hSyn-DIO-GRAB_g5-HT2h | addgene full sequence | sequence record 412598 | Addgene NGS Result
TGCTCACATGTCCTGCAGGCAGCTGCGCGCTCGCTCGCTCACTGAGGCCGCCCGGGCGTCGGGCGACCTT
TGGTCGCCCGGCCTCAGTGAGCGAGCGAGCGCGCAGAGAGGGAGTGGCCAACTCCATCACTAGGGGTTCC
TGCGGCCGCACGCGTATGAGGCGGGGTGGGGGTGCCTACCTGACGACCGACCCCGACCCACTGGACAAGC
ACCCAACCCCCATTCCCCAAATTGCGCATCCCCTATCAGAGAGGGGGAGGGGAAACAGGATGCGGCGAGG
CGCGTGCGCACTGCCAGCTTCAGCACCGCGGACAGTGCCTTCGCCCCCGCCTGGCGGCGCGCGCCACCGC
CGCCTCAGCACTGAAGGCGCGCTGACGTCACTCGCCGGTCCCCCGCAAACTCCCCTTCCCGGCCACCTTG
GTCGCGTCCGCGCCGCCGCCGGCCCAGCCGGACCGCACCACGCGAGGCGCGAGATAGGGGGGCACGGGCG
CGACCATCTGCGCTGCGGCGCCGGCGACTCAGCGCTGCCTCAGTCTGCGGTGGGCAGCGGAGGAGTCGTG
TCGTGCCTGAGAGCGCAGTCGAGAAACCGGTGCCACCTCTAGAGTCGACTCCGGAATAACTTCGTATAGG
ATACTTTATACGAAGTTATGCAGAATGGTAGCTGGATTGTAGCTGCTATTAGCAATATGAAACCTCTTAA
TAACTTCGTATAGCATACATTATACGAAGTTATGGCGCATATGTCATTACACACTGCTAATCCTTTCGCT
AACCACACTGGAGGGATTTACTGGTAACTCTAAATTCTCAACTTGCATCTCTATACCGGGCTCATTGTCA
CTGGCTTTCTCGATCACCGGTTCATTGGTATGCCGATAAATGTTAACATTAAGCTCCCTCCCAGACAAAG
CAGTGGCGGCAACTCTTGGAATCTGCCTGACAGGAGGCTTTTTCTCTACCTTATAATTGCAACGGAGGAT
GATGAGGAAGGCACGTCTGAAAGACTTATTCAAGAAGGCATAGAGAAAAGGGTTCAACCCCGAATTGATA
TAGCCAAGCCAGAGGAAAGCAGTCCACACCTGCTCGGGGACAGTGTAGTCTATGAAAGGGTCCACAATAT
TGGTGACAAAGAAGGGGGCCCAGCAGAAACAGAAGCAGCCCATGATGACACATAAAGTCTTGGCTGCCTT
GGTCTCTGTCCTCATGCGCCAGCGTGCTGCTGCTCCGGTGTTGTACTCCAGCTTGTGCCCCAGGATGTTG
CCGTCCTCCTTGAAGTCGATGCCCTTCAGCTCGATGCGGTTCACCAGGGTGTCGCCCTCGAACTTCACCT
CGGCGCGGGTCTTGTAGTTGCCGTCGTCCTTGAAGAAGATGGTGCGCTCCTGGATGTAGCCTTCGGGCAT
GGCGGACTTGAAGAAGTCGTGCTGCTTCATGTGGTCGGGGTAGCGACTGAAGCACTGCACGCCGTAGGTC
AGGGTGGTCACGAGGGTGGGCCAGGGCACGGGCAGCTTGCCGGTGGTGCAGATGAACTTCAGGGTCAGCT
TGCCCTCGGTGGCATCGCCCTCACCCTCGCCCCGCACGCTGAACTTGTGGCCGTTTACGTCGCCGTCCAG
CTCGACCAGGATGGGCACCACCCCGGTGAACAGCTCCTCGCCCTTTCTCACCATGCTCCCTCCGGTACCG
CCCTTGTACAGCTCGTCCATGCCGAGAGTGATCCCGGCGGCGGTCACGAACTCCAGCAGGACCATGTGAT
CGCGCTTCTCGTTGGGGTCTTTCGAAAGTTTGGACTGCACGCTCAGGTAGTGGTTGTCGGGCAGCAGCAC
GGGGCCGTCGCCGATGGGGGTGTTCTGCTGGTAGTGGATGGCGAGCTGCACGCCGCCGTCCTCGATGTTG
TGGCGGATGTGGAAGATCGCCTTGATGCCGTTCTTCTGCTTGTCGGCCTTGATATAGACGTTTCCTCCCT
CCTCCAGGTCCAGCGCGTCGGTGTCGCGCGGCCCGGCCGGCGCGGGCTCGCCAGGGGCGCCGTTGAGCTG
GGTGGGCAGCGGTTCGGCCTCTGCGCCCCCCGGGCCCGCGCTGCGCTCGGGGCCCAGACCGTTGGGCCTG
CGCTCGGTGCCCCCCGGCGGCGCGGCGACGGCGTCCGGACCCCGCTTAGCAGTGACATAGATTCGGTAAT
AGGCCAGCACCATGAGGAGAAACGGGATGTAGAAGGCCACCACAGAGCAGGTGATAGCATAGGGCTTGTT
GACCATGAAGACACACCACGTGGAGTTAGAGTTGTGGCTGAATTTCCTTTTCTCTATCACATCAACTATG
CCGATGTTGTTCCAGCCTTGCATTATGGGGAGAAAAGATATAAACATGGGAAGGACCCAGCAGCCTCCCA
ACATTAATGCGATGCGTAGAGGGGTCATCTTGTTCCTATAAACCAAAGGCTGGCAGCAGATGGCGTAATA
CCTGTCCAGGGAAATACAGCACAGGTGAAAGATCGATGCTGTGGTAAGTAGGACATCCAGAGAGGTCCGG
ACCAGGCAGAACATCTCCCCATAAGCCCAGATGTCTTGGACCAGCTCAATGGCACCAAAGGGCATCACCA
GCACCGAAACCAGCAGGTCAGCAAAGGCGAGAGACACAATGAAATAGTTGGTTTTTATTTTCCTGAGCTG
CCTGTCCCTGCACACAGCCACCATCACCAGCAGGTTGCCCAAGATGGCCATCAGGATAACCACTGCAAGG
AACGTGAGCAGCACGACCTTCTCCACGGACCTGAAACCCTCGTTGGAACTCACATTAGCATCAAGTTTGT
CACCGGTGGTGCCAACTTTTTTGTACAAACTTGTGTCACCAGTGGAACCTGGAACCCAGAGCAGCAGTAC
CCATAGCAGGAGTGTGTCTGTCTCCATGGTGGCGCTAGCATAACTTCGTATAAAGTATCCTATACGAAGT
TATTTGCCTTAACCCAGAAATTATCACTGTTATTCTTTAGAATGGTGCAAAGAATAACTTCGTATAATGT
ATGCTATACGAAGTTATGAATTCGATATCAAGCTTATCGATAATCAACCTCTGGATTACAAAATTTGTGA
AAGATTGACTGGTATTCTTAACTATGTTGCTCCTTTTACGCTATGTGGATACGCTGCTTTAATGCCTTTG
TATCATGCTATTGCTTCCCGTATGGCTTTCATTTTCTCCTCCTTGTATAAATCCTGGTTGCTGTCTCTTT
ATGAGGAGTTGTGGCCCGTTGTCAGGCAACGTGGCGTGGTGTGCACTGTGTTTGCTGACGCAACCCCCAC
TGGTTGGGGCATTGCCACCACCTGTCAGCTCCTTTCCGGGACTTTCGCTTTCCCCCTCCCTATTGCCACG
GCGGAACTCATCGCCGCCTGCCTTGCCCGCTGCTGGACAGGGGCTCGGCTGTTGGGCACTGACAATTCCG
TGGTGTTGTCGGGGAAATCATCGTCCTTTCCTTGGCTGCTCGCCTATGTTGCCACCTGGATTCTGCGCGG
GACGTCCTTCTGCTACGTCCCTTCGGCCCTCAATCCAGCGGACCTTCCTTCCCGCGGCCTGCTGCCGGCT
CTGCGGCCTCTTCCGCGTCTTCGCCTTCGCCCTCAGACGAGTCGGATCTCCCTTTGGGCCGCCTCCCCGC
ATCGATACCGAGCGCTGCTCGAGAGATCTACGGGTGGCATCCCTGTGACCCCTCCCCAGTGCCTCTCCTG
GCCCTGGAAGTTGCCACTCCAGTGCCCACCAGCCTTGTCCTAATAAAATTAAGTTGCATCATTTTGTCTG
ACTAGGTGTCCTTCTATAATATTATGGGGTGGAGGGGGGTGGTATGGAGCAAGGGGCAAGTTGGGAAGAC
AACCTGTAGGGCCTGCGGGGTCTATTGGGAACCAAGCTGGAGTGCAGTGGCACAATCTTGGCTCACTGCA
ATCTCCGCCTCCTGGGTTCAAGCGATTCTCCTGCCTCAGCCTCCCGAGTTGTTGGGATTCCAGGCATGCA
TGACCAGGCTCAGCTAATTTTTGTTTTTTTGGTAGAGACGGGGTTTCACCATATTGGCCAGGCTGGTCTC
CAACTCCTAATCTCAGGTGATCTACCCACCTTGGCCTCCCAAATTGCTGGGATTACAGGCGTGAACCACT
GCTCCCTTCCCTGTCCTTCTGATTTTGTAGGTAACCACGTGCGGACCGAGCGGCCGCAGGAACCCCTAGT
GATGGAGTTGGCCACTCCCTCTCTGCGCGCTCGCTCGCTCACTGAGGCCGGGCGACCAAAGGTCGCCCGA
CGCCCGGGCTTTGCCCGGGCGGCCTCAGTGAGCGAGCGAGCGCGCAGCTGCCTGCAGGGGCGCCTGATGC
GGTATTTTCTCCTTACGCATCTGTGCGGTATTTCACACCGCATA
[95 nt withheld, positions 4385-4479]
T
[46 nt withheld, positions 4481-4526]
C
[141 nt withheld, positions 4528-4668]
CCTTTGACGTTGGAGTCCACGTTCTTT
[37 nt withheld, positions 4696-4732]
ACTCTATCTCGGGCTATTCTTTTGATTTATAAGGGATTTTGCCGATTTCGGTCTATTGGTTAAAAAATGA
GCTGATTTAACAAAAATTTAACGCGAATTTTAACAAAATATTAACGTTTACAATTTTATGGTGCACTCTC
AGTACAATCTGCTCTGATGCCGCATAGTTAAGCCAGCCCCGACACCCGCCAACACCCGCTGACGCGCCCT
GACGGGCTTGTCTGCTCCCGGCATCCGCTTACAGACAAGCTGTGACCGTCTCCGGGAGCTGCATGTGTCA
GAGGTTTTCACCGTCATCACCGAAACGCGCGAGACGAAAGGGCCTCGTGATACGCCTATTTTTATAGGTT
AATGTCATGATAATAATGGTTTCTTAGACGTCAGGTGGCACTTTTCGGGGAAATGTGCGCGGAACCCCTA
TTTGTTTATTTTTCTAAATACATTCAAATATGTATCCGCTCATGAGACAATAACCCTGATAAATGCTTCA
ATAATATTGAAAAAGGAAGAGTATGAGTATTCAACATTTCCGTGTCGCCCTTATTCCCTTTTTTGCGGCA
TTTTGCCTTCCTGTTTTTGCTCACCCAGAAACGCTGGTGAAAGTAAAAGATGCTGAAGATCAGTTGGGTG
CACGAGTGGGTTACATCGAACTGGATCTCAACAGCGGTAAGATCCTTGAGAGTTTTCGCCCCGAAGAACG
TTTTCCAATGATGAGCACTTTTAAAGTTCTGCTATGTGGCGCGGTATTATCCCGTATTGACGCCGGGCAA
GAGCAACTCGGTCGCCGCATACACTATTCTCAGAATGACTTGGTTGAGTACTCACCAGTCACAGAAAAGC
ATCTTACGGATGGCATGACAGTAAGAGAATTATGCAGTGCTGCCATAACCATGAGTGATAACACTGCGGC
CAACTTACTTCTGACAACGATCGGAGGACCGAAGGAGCTAACCGCTTTTTTGCACAACATGGGGGATCAT
GTAACTCGCCTTGATCGTTGGGAACCGGAGCTGAATGAAGCCATACCAAACGACGAGCGTGACACCACGA
TGCCTGTAGCAATGGCAACAACGTTGCGCAAACTATTAACTGGCGAACTACTTACTCTAGCTTCCCGGCA
ACAATTAATAGACTGGATGGAGGCGGATAAAGTTGCAGGACCACTTCTGCGCTCGGCCCTTCCGGCTGGC
TGGTTTATTGCTGATAAATCTGGAGCCGGTGAGCGTGGGTCTCGCGGTATCATTGCAGCACTGGGGCCAG
ATGGTAAGCCCTCCCGTATCGTAGTTATCTACACGACGGGGAGTCAGGCAACTATGGATGAACGAAATAG
ACAGATCGCTGAGATAGGTGCCTCACTGATTAAGCATTGGTAACTGTCAGACCAAGTTTACTCATATATA
CTTTAGATTGATTTAAAACTTCATTTTTAATTTAAAAGGATCTAGGTGAAGATCCTTTTTGATAATCTCA
TGACCAAAATCCCTTAACGTGAGTTTTCGTTCCACTGAGCGTCAGACCCCGTAGAAAAGATCAAAGGATC
TTCTTGAGATCCTTTTTTTCTGCGCGTAATCTGCTGCTTGCAAACAAAAAAACCACCGCTACCAGCGGTG
GTTTGTTTGCCGGATCAAGAGCTACCAACTCTTTTTCCGAAGGTAACTGGCTTCAGCAGAGCGCAGATAC
CAAATACTGTTCTTCTAGTGTAGCCGTAGTTAGGCCACCACTTCAAGAACTCTGTAGCACCGCCTACATA
CCTCGCTCTGCTAATCCTGTTACCAGTGGCTGCTGCCAGTGGCGATAAGTCGTGTCTTACCGGGTTGGAC
TCAAGACGATAGTTACCGGATAAGGCGCAGCGGTCGGGCTGAACGGGGGGTTCGTGCACACAGCCCAGCT
TGGAGCGAACGACCTACACCGAACTGAGATACCTACAGCGTGAGCTATGAGAAAGCGCCACGCTTCCCGA
AGGGAGAAAGGCGGACAGGTATCCGGTAAGCGGCAGGGTCGGAACAGGAGAGCGCACGAGGGAGCTTCCA
GGGGGAAACGCCTGGTATCTTTATAGTCCTGTCGGGTTTCGCCACCTCTGACTTGAGCGTCGATTTTTGT
GATGCTCGTCAGGGGGGCGGAGCCTATGGAAAAACGCCAGCAACGCGGCCTTTTTACGGTTCCTGGCCTT
TTGCTGGCCTTT
